Addgene plasmid #129971: pRDAX-455 N-Tag Venus210[2] L32 FRB mCherry
Purpose: PPI (BiFC/TriFC) assay vector
Depositing lab: Gary Lewin. Depositing organization: Max-Delbrueck-Centrum fuer Molekulare Medizin (MDC).
Backbone
  Vector backbone: custom built
  Vector type: Mammalian Expression
Growth in bacteria
  Bacterial resistance: Ampicillin, 100 μg/mL
  Growth temperature: 37°C
  Growth strain: DH5alpha
  Copy number: High Copy
Gene/Insert
  Gene/Insert name: FRB
  Species: M. musculus (mouse)
  Cloning method: Restriction Enzyme; 5′ cloning site unknown (unknown if destroyed); 3′ cloning site unknown (unknown if destroyed)
Terms and licenses: Academic/Nonprofit Terms; Industry Terms: Not Available to Industry
How to cite: pRDAX-455 N-Tag Venus210[2] L32 FRB mCherry was a gift from Gary Lewin (Addgene plasmid # 129971 ; http://n2t.net/addgene:129971 ; RRID:Addgene_129971)
