[The description below was written by a language model from this plasmid's Addgene catalogue record and pLannotate feature annotations shown in this document.]
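Description:
pRDAX-455 N-Tag Venus210[2] L32 FRB mCherry is a custom-built mammalian expression plasmid of about 6.3 kb designed for protein–protein interaction assays based on bimolecular or trimolecular fluorescence complementation (BiFC/TriFC). It is maintained in E. coli through a high-copy ColE1/pUC-type origin and selected with ampicillin via the β-lactamase gene and its native promoter.

Expression is driven by the human CMV immediate-early enhancer and promoter, followed by a chimeric β-globin/immunoglobulin intron that promotes efficient processing of the transcript. The first open reading frame begins with a short GFP-family fragment of under 100 nt. The annotation tool matched it to a related Aequorea protein, but going by the plasmid name it is most likely the small C-terminal Venus fragment split at residue 210. This fragment sits at the N-terminus of FRB, the FKBP–rapamycin binding domain. The gap between the two features is consistent with the "L32" linker in the name, although the linker itself is not annotated. The catalogue lists FRB as mouse, whereas the feature match refers to the human FRAP domain. Downstream, an EMCV IRES directs translation of mCherry from the same mRNA, giving a red signal that marks transfected cells independently of complementation and can be used to normalise it. The 3′ region carries a second chimeric intron, a WPRE to raise transcript levels, and a bGH polyadenylation signal. Further β-globin-derived sequence, a rabbit β-globin poly(A) signal and a T3 promoter lie beyond it.

Since FRB dimerises with FKBP in the presence of rapamycin, the construct probably serves as an inducible reference partner for a complementary Venus-fragment fusion, though the record does not state this.
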