Features (pLannotate 1.2.2; 17 found; start..end, strand, type, name):
    155..532     +  enhancer       CMV enhancer: human cytomegalovirus immediate early enhancer
    534..733     +  promoter       CMV promoter: human cytomegalovirus (CMV) immediate early promoter
    872..1004    +  intron         chimeric intron: chimera between introns from human β-globin and immunoglobulin heavy chain genes
   1028..1114    +  CDS            GFPxm181uv (fragment): GFPxm181uv is a basic (constitutively fluorescent) long stokes shift fluorescent protein published in 2006, derived from Aequorea macrodactyla.
   1217..1492    +  CDS            FRB: FKBP-rapamycin binding domain of human FRAP
   1509..2095    +  misc_feature   IRES2: internal ribosome entry site (IRES) of the encephalomyocarditis virus (EMCV)
   2096..2803    +  CDS            mCherry: mCherry is a basic (constitutively fluorescent) red fluorescent protein published in 2004, derived from Discosoma sp.. It is reported to be a very rapidly-maturing monomer with low acid sensitivity.
   2852..2984    +  intron         chimeric intron: chimera between introns from human β-globin and immunoglobulin heavy chain genes
   2993..3581    +  misc_feature   WPRE: woodchuck hepatitis virus posttranscriptional regulatory element
   3585..3601    +  misc_feature   MCS (fragment): pUC18/19 multiple cloning site
   3614..3725    +  polyA_signal   bGH poly(A) signal: bovine growth hormone polyadenylation signal
   3821..3839    -  promoter       T3 promoter: promoter for bacteriophage T3 RNA polymerase
   3898..3972    +  CDS            HBB (fragment): HBB_PONPY - Experimental evidence at transcript level: Swiss-Prot protein existence level 2. Involved in oxygen transport from the lung to the various peripheral tissues. From Pongo pygmaeus (Bornean orangutan).
   4043..4098    +  polyA_signal   β-globin poly(A) signal: rabbit β-globin polyadenylation signal (Gil and Proudfoot, 1987)
   4477..5065    -  rep_origin     ori: high-copy-number ColE1/pMB1/pBR322/pUC origin of replication
   5236..6096    -  CDS            AmpR: β-lactamase; bla; confers resistance to ampicillin, carbenicillin, and related antibiotics
   6097..6201    -  promoter       AmpR promoter: bla
>Addgene plasmid #129971 | pRDAX-455 N-Tag Venus210[2] L32 FRB mCherry | depositor full sequence | sequence record 249349 | Full Sequence
GCCTGCCTCCAGGCCTCAATATTGGCCATTAGCCATATTATTCATTGGTTATATAGCATAAATCAATATT
GGCTATTGGCCATTGCATACGTTGTATCTATATCATAATATGTACATTTATATTGGCTCATGTCCAATAT
GACCGCCATGTTGGCATTGATTATTGACTAGTTATTAATAGTAATCAATTACGGGGTCATTAGTTCATAG
CCCATATATGGAGTTCCGCGTTACATAACTTACGGTAAATGGCCCGCCTGGCTGACCGCCCAACGACCCC
CGCCCATTGACGTCAATAATGACGTATGTTCCCATAGTAACGCCAATAGGGACTTTCCATTGACGTCAAT
GGGTGGAGTATTTACGGTAAACTGCCCACTTGGCAGTACATCAAGTGTATCATATGCCAAGTCCGCCCCC
TATTGACGTCAATGACGGTAAATGGCCCGCCTGGCATTATGCCCAGTACATGACCTTACGGGACTTTCCT
ACTTGGCAGTACATCTACGTATTAGTCATCGCTATTACCATGGTGATGCGGTTTTGGCAGTACACCAATG
GGCGTGGATAGCGGTTTGACTCACGGGGATTTCCAAGTCTCCACCCCATTGACGTCAATGGGAGTTTGTT
TTGGCACCAAAATCAACGGGACTTTCCAAAATGTCGTAATAACCCCGCCCCGTTGACGCAAATGGGCGGT
AGGCGTGTACGGTGGGAGGTCTATATAAGCAGAGCTCGTTTAGTGAACCGTCAGATCACTAGAAGCTTTA
TTGCGGTAGTTTATCACAGTTAAATTGCTAACGCAGTCAGTGCTTCTGACACAACAGTCTCGAACTTAAG
CTGCAGAAGTTGGTCGTGAGGCACTGGGCAGGTAAGTATCAAGGTTACAAGACAGGTTTAAGGAGACCAA
TAGAAACTGGGCTTGTCGAGACAGAGAAGACTCTTGCGTTTCTGATAGGCACCTATTGGTCTTACTGACA
TCCACTTTGCCTTTCTCTCCACAGGTGTCCACTCCCAGGCCACCATGGATCCCAATGAGAAGAGGGACCA
TATGGTACTGCTCGAATTCGTGACTGCAGCAGGCATTACCCTTGGGATGGATGAACTTTATAAGGACGTG
GGTGGCGGAGGGAGCGAAGGCGGCGGATCCGGAGGGCCTGGCTCTGGCGGAGAGGGGAGCGCTGGAGGCG
GGTCAGCCGGTGGTGGGAGTGTGGCCATCCTCTGGCATGAGATGTGGCATGAAGGCCTGGAAGAGGCATC
TCGTTTGTACTTTGGGGAAAGGAACGTGAAAGGCATGTTTGAGGTGCTGGAGCCCTTGCATGCTATGATG
GAACGGGGCCCCCAGACTCTGAAGGAAACATCCTTTAATCAGGCCTATGGTCGAGATTTAATGGAGGCCC
AAGAGTGGTGCAGGAAGTACATGAAATCAGGGAATGTCAAGGACCTCACCCAAGCCTGGGACCTCTATTA
TCATGTGTTCCGACGAATCTCATAAGAATTCAGATCCGCCCCTCTCCCTCCCCCCCCCCTAACGTTACTG
GCCGAAGCCGCTTGGAATAAGGCCGGTGTGCGTTTGTCTATATGTTATTTTCCACCATATTGCCGTCTTT
TGGCAATGTGAGGGCCCGGAAACCTGGCCCTGTCTTCTTGACGAGCATTCCTAGGGGTCTTTCCCCTCTC
GCCAAAGGAATGCAAGGTCTGTTGAATGTCGTGAAGGAAGCAGTTCCTCTGGTAGCTTCTTGAAGACAAA
CAACGTCTGTAGCGACCCTTTGCAGGCAGCGGAACCCCCCACCTGGCGACAGGTGCCTCTGCGGCCAAAA
GCCACGTGTATAAGATACACCTGCAAAGGCGGCACAACCCCAGTGCCACGTTGTGAGTTGGATAGTTGTG
GAAAGAGTCAAATGGCTCTCCTCAAGCGTATTCAACAAGGGGCTGAAGGATGCCCAGAAGGTACCCCATT
GTATGGGATCTGATCTGGGGCCTCGGTACACATGCTTTACATGTGTTTAGTCGAGGTTAAAAAAACGTCT
AGGCCCCCCGAACCACGGGGACGTGGTTTTCCTTTGAAAAACACGATGATAATATGGCCACAACCATGGT
GAGCAAGGGCGAGGAGGATAACATGGCCATCATCAAGGAGTTCATGCGCTTCAAGGTGCACATGGAGGGC
TCCGTGAACGGCCACGAGTTCGAGATCGAGGGCGAGGGCGAGGGCCGCCCCTACGAGGGCACCCAGACCG
CCAAGCTGAAGGTGACCAAGGGTGGCCCCCTGCCCTTCGCCTGGGACATCCTGTCCCCTCAGTTCATGTA
CGGCTCCAAGGCCTACGTGAAGCACCCCGCCGACATCCCCGACTACTTGAAGCTGTCCTTCCCCGAGGGC
TTCAAGTGGGAGCGCGTGATGAACTTCGAGGACGGCGGCGTGGTGACCGTGACCCAGGACTCCTCCCTGC
AGGACGGCGAGTTCATCTACAAGGTGAAGCTGCGCGGCACCAACTTCCCCTCCGACGGCCCCGTAATGCA
GAAGAAGACCATGGGCTGGGAGGCCTCCTCCGAGCGGATGTACCCCGAGGACGGCGCCCTGAAGGGCGAG
ATCAAGCAGAGGCTGAAGCTGAAGGACGGCGGCCACTACGACGCTGAGGTCAAGACCACCTACAAGGCCA
AGAAGCCCGTGCAGCTGCCCGGCGCCTACAACGTCAACATCAAGTTGGACATCACCTCCCACAACGAGGA
CTACACCATCGTGGAACAGTACGAACGCGCCGAGGGCCGCCACTCCACCGGCGGCATGGACGAGCTGTAC
AAGTAAACCGGTGCTCGAGGTACCGATGAATAGCTAAGGTCGAGGCCGCAGGTAAGTATCAAGGTTACAA
GACAGGTTTAAGGAGACCAATAGAAACTGGGCTTGTCGAGACAGAGAAGACTCTTGCGTTTCTGATAGGC
ACCTATTGGTCTTACTGACATCCACTTTGCCTTTCTCTCCACAGGTGTCGACAATCAACCTCTGGATTAC
AAAATTTGTGAAAGATTGACTGGTATTCTTAACTATGTTGCTCCTTTTACGCTATGTGGATACGCTGCTT
TAATGCCTTTGTATCATGCTATTGCTTCCCGTATGGCTTTCATTTTCTCCTCCTTGTATAAATCCTGGTT
GCTGTCTCTTTATGAGGAGTTGTGGCCCGTTGTCAGGCAACGTGGCGTGGTGTGCACTGTGTTTGCTGAC
GCAACCCCCACTGGTTGGGGCATTGCCACCACCTGTCAGCTCCTTTCCGGGACTTTCGCTTTCCCCCTCC
CTATTGCCACGGCGGAACTCATCGCCGCCTGCCTTGCCCGCTGCTGGACAGGGGCTCGGCTGTTGGGCAC
TGACAATTCCGTGGTGTTGTCGGGGAAGCTGACGTCCTTTCCATGGCTGCTCGCCTGTGTTGCCACCTGG
ATTCTGCGCGGGACGTCCTTCTGCTACGTCCCTTCGGCCCTCAATCCAGCGGACCTTCCTTCCCGCGGCC
TGCTGCCGGCTCTGCGGCCTCTTCCGCGTCTTCGCCTTCGCCCTCAGACGAGTCGGATCTCCCTTTGGGC
CGCCTCCCCGCCTGGAATTCGAGCTCGGTACGATCAGCCTCGACTGTGCCTTCTAGTTGCCAGCCATCTG
TTGTTTGCCCCTCCCCCGTGCCTTCCTTGACCCTGGAAGGTGCCACTCCCACTGTCCTTTCCTAATAAAA
TGAGGAAATTGCATCGCATTGTCTGAGTAGGTGTCATTCTATTCTGGGGGGTGGGGTGGGGCAGGACAGC
AAGGGGGAGGATTGGGAAGACAATAGCCCAGCTTTTGTTCCCTTTAGTGAGGGTTAATTGCGCGCTTGGC
GTAATCATGGTCATAGCTGTTTCCTGTGTGAAATTGTTATCCGCTAATTCACTCCTCAGGTGCAGGCTGC
CTATCAGAAGGTGGTGGCTGGTGTGGCCAATGCCCTGGCTCACAAATACCACTGAGATCTTTTTCCCTCT
GCCAAAAATTATGGGGACATCATGAAGCCCCTTGAGCATCTGACTTCTGGCTAATAAAGGAAATTTATTT
TCATTGCAATAGTGTGTTGGAATTTTTTGTGTCTCTCACTCGGAAGGACATATGGGAGGGCAAATCATTT
AAAACATCAGAATGAGTATTTGGTTTAGAGTTTGGCAACATATGCCCATATGCTGGCTGCCATGAACAAA
GGTTGGCTATAAAGAGGTCATCAGTATATGAAACAGCCCCCTGCTGTCCATTCCTTATTCCATAGAAAAG
CCTTGACTTGAGGTTAGATTTTTTTTATATTTTGTTTTGTGTTATTTTTTTCTTTAACATCCCTAAAATT
TTCCTTACATGTTTTACTAGCCAGATTTTTCCTCCTCTCCTGACTACTCCCAGTCATAGCTGTCCCTCTT
CTCTTATGGAGATCGGCCGGCCGCCGGCGTCGACGCGCGCGGCCGCGGCGCGCCGTTGCTGGCGTTTTTC
CATAGGCTCCGCCCCCCTGACGAGCATCACAAAAATCGACGCTCAAGTCAGAGGTGGCGAAACCCGACAG
GACTATAAAGATACCAGGCGTTTCCCCCTGGAAGCTCCCTCGTGCGCTCTCCTGTTCCGACCCTGCCGCT
TACCGGATACCTGTCCGCCTTTCTCCCTTCGGGAAGCGTGGCGCTTTCTCATAGCTCACGCTGTAGGTAT
CTCAGTTCGGTGTAGGTCGTTCGCTCCAAGCTGGGCTGTGTGCACGAACCCCCCGTTCAGCCCGACCGCT
GCGCCTTATCCGGTAACTATCGTCTTGAGTCCAACCCGGTAAGACACGACTTATCGCCACTGGCAGCAGC
CACTGGTAACAGGATTAGCAGAGCGAGGTATGTAGGCGGTGCTACAGAGTTCTTGAAGTGGTGGCCTAAC
TACGGCTACACTAGAAGAACAGTATTTGGTATCTGCGCTCTGCTGAAGCCAGTTACCTTCGGAAAAAGAG
TTGGTAGCTCTTGATCCGGCAAACAAACCACCGCTGGTAGCGGTGGTTTTTTTGTTTGCAAGCAGCAGAT
TACGCGCAGAAAAAAAGGATCTCAAGAAGATCCTTTGATCTTTTCTACGGGGTCTGACGCTCAGTGGAAC
GAAAACTCACGTTAAGGGATTTTGGTCATGAGATTATCAAAAAGGATCTTCACCTAGATCCTTTTAAATT
AAAAATGAAGTTTTAAATCAATCTAAAGTATATATGAGTAAACTTGGTCTGACAGTTACCAATGCTTAAT
CAGTGAGGCACCTATCTCAGCGATCTGTCTATTTCGTTCATCCATAGTTGCCTGACTCCCCGTCGTGTAG
ATAACTACGATACGGGAGGGCTTACCATCTGGCCCCAGTGCTGCAATGATACCGCGAGACCCACGCTCAC
CGGCTCCAGATTTATCAGCAATAAACCAGCCAGCCGGAAGGGCCGAGCGCAGAAGTGGTCCTGCAACTTT
ATCCGCCTCCATCCAGTCTATTAATTGTTGCCGGGAAGCTAGAGTAAGTAGTTCGCCAGTTAATAGTTTG
CGCAACGTTGTTGCCATTGCTACAGGCATCGTGGTGTCACGCTCGTCGTTTGGTATGGCTTCATTCAGCT
CCGGTTCCCAACGATCAAGGCGAGTTACATGATCCCCCATGTTGTGCAAAAAAGCGGTTAGCTCCTTCGG
TCCTCCGATCGTTGTCAGAAGTAAGTTGGCCGCAGTGTTATCACTCATGGTTATGGCAGCACTGCATAAT
TCTCTTACTGTCATGCCATCCGTAAGATGCTTTTCTGTGACTGGTGAGTACTCAACCAAGTCATTCTGAG
AATAGTGTATGCGGCGACCGAGTTGCTCTTGCCCGGCGTCAATACGGGATAATACCGCGCCACATAGCAG
AACTTTAAAAGTGCTCATCATTGGAAAACGTTCTTCGGGGCGAAAACTCTCAAGGATCTTACCGCTGTTG
AGATCCAGTTCGATGTAACCCACTCGTGCACCCAACTGATCTTCAGCATCTTTTACTTTCACCAGCGTTT
CTGGGTGAGCAAAAACAGGAAGGCAAAATGCCGCAAAAAAGGGAATAAGGGCGACACGGAAATGTTGAAT
ACTCATACTCTTCCTTTTTCAATATTATTGAAGCATTTATCAGGGTTATTGTCTCATGAGCGGATACATA
TTTGAATGTATTTAGAAAAATAAACAAATAGGGGTTCCGCGCACATTTCCCCGAAAAGTGCCACCTGACG
TCTAAGAAACCATTATTATCATGACATTAACCTATAAAAATAGGCGTATCACGAGGCCCTTTCGTCTACG
CGCGCGCCGGCGGCGCGCCGTCGACGGCCGGCCGCGGCCGC
